Addgene plasmid #202645: pWR9
Purpose: episomal bioluminescent reporter plasmid for S. stipitis
Depositing lab: J. Brian Robertson. Depositing organization: Middle Tennessee State University. Publication: BLINCAR: a reusable bioluminescent and Cas9-based genetic toolset for repeatedly modifying wild-type Scheffersomyces stipitis. Reichard WD, Smith SE, Robertson JB. mSphere. 2023 Aug 24;8(4):e0022423. doi: 10.1128/msphere.00224-23. Epub 2023 Jun 22. PubMed 37345937.
Backbone
  Vector backbone: pAllet
  Backbone manufacturer: Robertson
  Backbone size w/o insert (bp): 2216
  Total vector size (bp): 8155
  Modifications to backbone: S. stipitis promoter (TEF1) driving coHPH with S. stipitis terminator (ACT1), S. stipitis promoter (TDH3) driving coCBG with S. stipitis terminator (ADH2), S. stipitis ARS
  Vector type: Yeast Expression
  Selectable markers: Hygromycin
Growth in bacteria
  Bacterial resistance: Ampicillin, 100 μg/mL
  Growth temperature: 37°C
  Growth strain: DH5alpha
  Copy number: High Copy
Gene/Insert 1
  Gene/Insert name: TEF1 promoter (S. stipitis)
  Species: S. stipitis (yeast)
  Insert size (bp): 726
  Entrez Gene: TEF1 (a.k.a. PICST_65303)
  Cloning method: Restriction Enzyme; 5′ cloning site XhoI (not destroyed); 3′ cloning site BsrGI (not destroyed)
  Sequencing primers: 5′ CCGTACACTTATTGTTAACTATGAA; 3′ TGTAGATAGACTTAGATTGTATGAAA
Gene/Insert 2
  Gene/Insert name: coHPH
  Species: Synthetic
  Insert size (bp): 1029
  Cloning method: Restriction Enzyme; 5′ cloning site BsrGI (not destroyed); 3′ cloning site NotI (not destroyed)
  Sequencing primers: 5′ ACCAGTTCCTCCCATTGTAG
Gene/Insert 3
  Gene/Insert name: ACT1 terminator (S. stipitis)
  Species: S. stipitis (yeast)
  Insert size (bp): 400
  Cloning method: Restriction Enzyme; 5′ cloning site NotI (not destroyed); 3′ cloning site SalI (not destroyed)
  Sequencing primers: 5′ AACCACTTGCAAAATCCTTTG; 3′ GAACTTGATTGTAATACAAAATGC
Gene/Insert 4
  Gene/Insert name: TDH3 promoter (S. stipitis)
  Species: S. stipitis (yeast)
  Insert size (bp): 749
  Cloning method: Restriction Enzyme; 5′ cloning site BamHI (not destroyed); 3′ cloning site KpnI (not destroyed)
  Sequencing primers: 5′ TCGTTAGTATTTCCGTGAAG; 3′ GATGAATTGTTTATAGGGAAGA
Gene/Insert 5
  Gene/Insert name: coCBG
  Species: Synthetic
  Insert size (bp): 1629
  Cloning method: Restriction Enzyme; 5′ cloning site KpnI (not destroyed); 3′ cloning site AflII (not destroyed)
  Sequencing primers: 5′ TGTTTCTTCAGAATCAATTCAC
Gene/Insert 6
  Gene/Insert name: ADH2 terminator (S. stipitis)
  Species: S. stipitis (yeast)
  Insert size (bp): 374
  Cloning method: Restriction Enzyme; 5′ cloning site AflII (not destroyed); 3′ cloning site EcoRI (not destroyed)
  Sequencing primers: 5′ CATTTTAGACAAGTGCCTATT; 3′ TTCTGCCTTCTGAACGTTTG
Gene/Insert 7
  Gene/Insert name: ARS from S. stipitis chromosome 1
  Species: S. stipitis (yeast)
  Insert size (bp): 1148
  Cloning method: Restriction Enzyme; 5′ cloning site SacI (not destroyed); 3′ cloning site SacI (not destroyed)
  Sequencing primers: 5′ AGTATAGGATATGGTGATTTAGC; 3′ CTGCGGTGTCTACAAGGTC
Resource information
  A portion of this plasmid was derived from a plasmid made by: coCBG is a codon optimized version of Promega's CBG99 which was synthesized by GenScript
Terms and licenses: Academic/Nonprofit Terms; Industry Terms: Not Available to Industry
How to cite: pWR9 was a gift from J. Brian Robertson (Addgene plasmid # 202645 ; http://n2t.net/addgene:202645 ; RRID:Addgene_202645)
