[The description below was written by a language model from this plasmid's Addgene catalogue record and pLannotate feature annotations shown in this document.]
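Description:
pWR9 is an episomal yeast expression plasmid of about 8.2 kb that serves as a bioluminescent reporter for the xylose-fermenting yeast Scheffersomyces stipitis. It is built on the small pAllet backbone, which supplies the bacterial shuttle functions: a high-copy ColE1/pUC-type origin of replication and a β-lactamase gene with its own promoter for ampicillin selection in E. coli. Maintenance in S. stipitis relies on an autonomously replicating sequence of roughly 1.1 kb taken from S. stipitis chromosome 1, which allows the plasmid to replicate without integrating into the genome.

The payload consists of two expression cassettes assembled entirely from native S. stipitis regulatory elements. In the first, the TEF1 promoter drives coHPH, a codon-optimized hygromycin B phosphotransferase gene, followed by the ACT1 terminator; this provides dominant hygromycin selection, so no auxotrophic host strain is needed. In the second, the TDH3 promoter drives coCBG, a synthetic codon-optimized version of the green-emitting click beetle luciferase CBG99, terminated by the ADH2 terminator. The automated annotation recognizes both coding sequences, labelling the hygromycin gene as a fragment and the luciferase by its commercial human-optimized name, presumably because recoding reduces similarity to the reference entries. It does not annotate the yeast promoters, terminators or ARS. Each part is flanked by retained restriction sites, making the promoter, gene and terminator modules exchangeable. The plasmid belongs to a bioluminescence- and Cas9-based toolset for repeatedly modifying wild-type S. stipitis, in which light output reports the plasmid's presence in cells.
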