Features (pLannotate 1.2.2; 5 found; start..end, strand, type, name):
    783..1804    +  CDS            HygR (fragment): hygromycin B phosphotransferase confers resistance to hygromycin
   3053..4681    +  CDS            CBG99luc: green-emitting variant of click beetle luciferase human codon-optimized
   6421..7009    -  rep_origin     ori: high-copy-number ColE1/pMB1/pBR322/pUC origin of replication
   7180..8040    -  CDS            AmpR: β-lactamase; bla; confers resistance to ampicillin, carbenicillin, and related antibiotics
   8041..8145    -  promoter       AmpR promoter: bla
>Addgene plasmid #202645 | pWR9 | addgene full sequence | sequence record 409735 | Addgene NGS Result
CCAATGATACCGGTGCGATCGTGGGCCCTAGTACTTCCCTCGAGCCGTACACTTATTGTTAACTATGAAA
CATATACTTATGGACAAGGTTCACTGATTTGGACTGAAAAGCAAAAACGAGAAATGAGTCAACGTCTGAG
ATCAATCCCTAGACCACCCGGGAAGGTCATGTGTTTCATGAAGTACGATAAGGTTGGTAACCGATTGACT
CATTGGTTCGTGGCGGAGAAGTACGCAGAGTAAAACCGGGGCCGATTCGTGGTAAATTCTGGAATGATCC
AGAGGCGCGACATTTATGCAGACAATTTGTGTTTTGTCGCAAACGATGTTATAGCGAAATTTTTCACTCT
GTCAGATAAATGGATTTTGTCAAAAGGGGGAAGTAGAAGGAGAATGGGCCCGAGATGTTCTGCCAAATTC
TCAGTAGCATAATGTGAAAGAAGCCCTTACATTGTCCAGCCTCTGGCATCATTAAAAACCGTAGCGGAAA
CCAATTGTCTCTGTTCTTCCCTGGCACACCCTGGTAGCCCCACCCAGTTGTAGTACATCTCACACGCTGG
CAACTTGGGACAATCAGCAACTTTTTTTTCTTTTAATTTTTTCAGCGCGACATTTTGCCTCTTCTGCGAG
AACAGACTTTTTCACCTCCATCTCACCCCCCTTTGCACTTATATAAATTGGACCAGTTCCTCCCATTGTA
GAAAAAATTTTGCTGGACCTTTTTCTCTTTTTTTTGTCCTTTAGTTTCATACAATCTAAGTCTATCTACA
TGTACAATGGGTAAAAAGCCTGAACTCACCGCGACCTCTGTCGAGAAGTTTTTGATCGAAAAGTTCGACA
GCGTCTCCGACTTGATGCAGCTCTCGGAGGGCGAAGAATCTCGTGCTTTCAGCTTCGATGTAGGAGGGCG
TGGATATGTCTTGCGGGTAAATAGCTGCGCCGATGGTTTCTACAAAGATCGTTATGTTTATCGGCACTTT
GCATCGGCCGCGCTCCCGATTCCGGAAGTGCTTGACATTGGGGAGTTCAGCGAGAGCTTGACCTATTGCA
TCTCCCGCCGTGCACAGGGTGTCACGTTGCAAGACTTGCCTGAAACCGAATTGCCCGCTGTTTTGCAGCC
GGTCGCGGAGGCCATGGATGCGATCGCTGCGGCCGATCTTAGCCAGACGAGCGGGTTCGGCCCATTCGGA
CCGCAAGGAATCGGTCAATACACTACATGGCGTGATTTCATTTGCGCGATTGCTGATCCCCATGTGTATC
ACTGGCAAACTGTGATGGACGACACCGTCAGTGCGTCCGTCGCGCAGGCTCTCGATGAGTTGATGCTTTG
GGCCGAGGACTGCCCCGAAGTCCGGCACCTCGTGCACGCGGATTTCGGCTCCAACAATGTCTTGACGGAC
AATGGCCGCATAACAGCGGTCATTGACTGGAGCGAGGCGATGTTCGGGGATTCCCAATACGAGGTCGCCA
ACATCTTCTTCTGGAGGCCGTGGTTGGCTTGTATGGAGCAGCAGACGCGCTACTTCGAGCGGAGGCATCC
GGAGCTTGCAGGATCGCCACGGCTCCGGGCGTATATGCTCCGCATTGGTCTTGACCAACTCTATCAGAGC
TTGGTTGACGGCAATTTCGATGATGCAGCTTGGGCGCAGGGTCGATGCGACGCAATCGTCCGATCCGGAG
CCGGGACTGTCGGGCGTACACAAATCGCCCGCAGAAGCGCGGCCGTCTGGACCGATGGCTGTGTAGAAGT
ACTCGCCGATAGTGGAAACCGACGCCCCAGCACTCGTCCGAGGGCAAAGGAATAAGCGGCCGCTAACCAC
TTGCAAAATCCTTTGTATTCTTGTTCTGCAAACATTTTGTCCAATCTCTTATCTTTCTACGATGTTGAAG
AACATACATTTTTGTTAGTCCAGCTTGTTATCCTTTTTTTATTAAATAAAAAATTTTATTGTTAAAGTTG
TTTTTCTTCTTTGTCTGTCCTGTTTTAACTCATATATATTCTATATATTACAGAAAGAAAGTAGATCATC
TAAAATAAACATTTATTTGATGAGACAAAGTAGGTTTTTTAGAATACAATGTAGCATCCTCTAATATACA
ATAGAGTTGTTTTATAAAAGCGATACATTTAATATTATGACAGGACTGGTGAAGTGTATAGAATTGTGCT
AATCTGGCAAACGAACCCAAGAAGACGTTAAAGCAAATAGTGCATTTTGTATTACAATCAAGTTCGTCGA
CCATGCATTAGATCTTGCATGCCTCTAGAACCTAGGTGGCGCCACAGCTGTGGATCCTCGTTAGTATTTC
CGTGAAGGCAGCCATTGTGAAAATTGAACATCACCTGAGGTATTTTAGCCACCAGAAGCGGCGGTACGGA
AGAAAGTGTGTACGATGGTTGGTGGTGGAATTGCGTGCATGCCTGATGGGGCAATATTAATTAGATAGAG
CTTTGGTGATATTAGTGGATAATAGAATTCACAGAGAAGACATCAGGAGCAATTTCCAAGAGCCATTGAT
GATGTAATTGCCCCAACAGCAAGATTCAGATCTGACAATTGACCACCGTTTTGTAGAAGCAAAAAATCGT
AGATTATCACCAAGAGGGTTTTTCACCGAACCAGCAAATAGAAACTATGCCGTAGAACTCGCCCAGGCTT
TTTTGCTAGCACTTTCCAGCAGTAGAACCGTCCAATTAAGTCAACAGGAACCATTGAGGTCGAGCCCAAC
CACCTGAACCCCCTCACGGTCGTGTCCCTATTATTGATCCAGAGGGTGCCAGTTTCGGTAGCCAATATTG
GTTCATGGGTTTCTATGGCCCGGAGTGAGTTTGCAGGTTGGCCCCGGCGCCGTCTGCAGGATGGGAGTTA
TAGCGGCCAAACTTCACATTTCGAAATCCTGCTGCAGCCAATCTGAAGAATTAATATAAATTCGTGTCGA
ATCGCCGTCTGTGAAATTTCAGTACTTGATTTTCTTTTCTTCTTCTTTTTCTCTTTTGTTTCTTCAGAAT
CAATACACATTTTTTCTTCCCTATAAACAATTCATCGGTACCATGGTGAAGCGTGAGAAAAATGTCATCT
ATGGCCCTGAGCCTCTCCATCCTTTGGAGGATTTGACTGCCGGCGAAATGTTGTTTCGTGCTCTCCGCAA
GCACTCTCATTTGCCTCAAGCCTTGGTCGATGTGGTCGGCGATGAATCTTTGAGCTACAAGGAGTTTTTT
GAGGCAACCGTCTTGTTGGCTCAGTCCCTCCACAATTGTGGCTACAAGATGAACGACGTCGTTAGTATCT
GTGCTGAAAACAATACCCGTTTCTTCATTCCAGTCATCGCCGCATGGTATATCGGTATGATCGTGGCTCC
AGTCAACGAGAGCTACATTCCCGACGAATTGTGTAAAGTCATGGGTATCTCTAAGCCACAGATTGTCTTC
ACCACTAAGAATATTTTGAACAAAGTCTTGGAAGTCCAAAGCCGCACCAACTTTATTAAGCGTATCATCA
TCTTGGACACTGTGGAGAATATTCACGGTTGCGAATCTTTGCCTAATTTCATCTCTCGCTATTCAGACGG
CAACATCGCAAACTTTAAACCACTCCACTTCGACCCTGTGGAACAAGTTGCAGCCATTTTGTGTAGCAGC
GGTACTACTGGACTCCCAAAGGGAGTCATGCAGACCCATCAAAACATTTGCGTGCGTTTGATCCATGCTC
TCGATCCACGTGTGGGCACTCAGTTGATTCCTGGTGTCACCGTCTTGGTCTACTTGCCTTTCTTCCATGC
TTTCGGCTTTAGCATTACTTTGGGTTACTTTATGGTCGGTCTCCGCGTGATTATGTTCCGCCGTTTTGAT
CAGGAGGCTTTCTTGAAAGCCATCCAAGATTATGAAGTCCGCAGTGTCATCAACGTGCCTAGCGTGATCT
TGTTTTTGTCTAAGAGCCCACTCGTGGACAAGTACGACTTGTCTTCATTGCGTGAATTGTGTTGCGGTGC
CGCTCCATTGGCTAAGGAGGTCGCTGAAGTGGCCGCCAAACGCTTGAATCTTCCAGGTATTCGTTGTGGC
TTCGGCCTCACCGAATCTACCAGCGCTAACATTCACTCTCTCGGTGATGAGTTTAAGAGCGGCTCTTTGG
GCCGTGTCACTCCACTCATGGCTGCTAAGATCGCTGATCGCGAAACTGGTAAGGCTTTGGGTCCGAACCA
AGTGGGCGAGTTGTGTATCAAAGGCCCTATGGTGAGCAAGGGTTATGTCAATAACGTTGAAGCTACCAAG
GAGGCCATCGACGACGACGGCTGGTTGCATTCTGGTGATTTTGGATATTACGACGAAGATGAGCATTTTT
ACGTCGTGGATCGTTACAAGGAGTTGATCAAATACAAGGGTAGCCAGGTTGCTCCAGCTGAGTTGGAGGA
GATTTTGTTGAAAAATCCATGCATTCGCGATGTCGCTGTGGTCGGCATTCCTGATTTGGAGGCCGGCGAA
TTGCCTTCTGCTTTCGTTGTCAAGCAGCCTGGTAAAGAAATTACCGCCAAAGAAGTGTATGATTACTTGG
CTGAACGTGTGAGCCATACTAAGTACTTGCGTGGCGGCGTGCGTTTTGTTGACTCCATCCCTCGTAACGT
AACAGGCAAAATTACCCGCAAGGAGTTGTTGAAACAATTGTTGGAGAAGGCCGGCGGTTAGCTTAAGCAT
TTTAGACAAGTGCCTATTTATTCAGATTGATTTTTTATATTGAATATGGATGTTGATTACGACTTGTGTT
ACGAAGCATGAACATGTGATTTGAAAAAGTGTTTACGAATAAAAGAACTTTTTTTGCAACCGTTGCTAGT
TGAAGTGTAGACTCTGAATGCGAAGGGTTGCAAATGTGCCCAGTAGAAAAAATATTCCATATTTTTCTGA
ACTTAATTCAATGAAATACGAGTATTACTACAACTGCCAATATCGGAACAATTTAACGAGAGCAAGCTAT
ATAAAATGAATGTTCATTTACACAAGCTAGAACCAAAACTTGAATTAAAATTTAACATAACTAAATGTAA
CTAGATAAAAGAGAGACATAACCAAACGTTCAGAAGGCAGAAGAATTCAGTTAACTCCTGCAGGAATCGA
TTGGCCGGCCTCACGTGGACGCGTTATTAATCGTTTAAACCTACGTAACCGCGGCTTAATTAAAGCTAGC
CAGCGCTTGAGCTCWSTRYRGKRTCTACAAGGTCAGAAGTATTTTAACTCATCCAAAAGCCCCAGACACC
GCATTATTTCCCGGTGCATGCATTCTTCTCTGACAAGTACCTTCTCTCTCCATTGGCTGGATAAAAGAAT
CTGTAGGTCGCCGACATCTTGTTTGTGTCTACATGGCCAACATACTTCTCTTACAATGTATGTGCATATG
CATATGTAAGTGGAGCGTGGTGGGAGGCTTTATTGTAGAGCTATTGTTCTGACGGAGTAGGTGCAAACGG
AGTCTGTTTAGGTACAGTCACCATCTCTGCGTATCTGTACATTTTCACTGGAGCTAGAAGGAGCTACTCT
TCGACTTCGAGAACAGGGGAGCAACCCAGTTTGTGTTCAAGGCGATTGTTAGTTGCTCCGGCAAGATAAG
GTTACATTATTCTCTACGCTTTAGCGTTTAGGGGTACTCGGATAAATGCCAGATGAAAAACGCTAGGTGC
ATACAGTACAAGTCGAGCCGACATTGTTGGACCGCCCCGATAATTATTGTATGTTGTGTTTGCTTGTAAG
ACCATGATTGATATTTATTGGGTGGTTCAGCAATCGGACTCGTTGATTATTATTATTATTGACCCTCATG
ATATACAATGGATTTTATTTCTGAGCAATCGTAGCAAAATATTCGACGCAATGTAGCTTGAGTTTATGAC
CTTAGCGGACATCACCAGCGCAGCTTTACATTTTCCATTCTTTGGATTTATTTTTCTTATCCACTAGGAG
ATTAGAAGTCTAAGTATCATGTAAGAAAGGAGATAATTGTTGTCTGCTGGATAATAAAATTTTGCTGAGT
TAGAAATGAGATACGAATCAGCAAGATGTCTTTGGTTGCAGCCTGTAGAGATTTAGATTTCGACAATCTG
ACTAAAATGTACGAAGAGAAAAATAGACACATTTAGTCAATACTTCAGCGTTAAGGGTGCTATAGACTGT
GCAACTTCGTTTCACTGCTGACATGAAATTCCAGAGACTTAACATATTACATGATTATAAATAATTTGCG
TATAATATGTTTGGCATAAAGCGATTTCTGGAAAAGTTGCGAAAAATTCCGAATTACTACAACTTACCAA
AAAAACAGAGGCATATTTTGCTAAATCACCATATCCTATACWGAGCTCMAKCGSAAAGAACATGTGAGCA
AAAGGCCAGCAAAAGGCCAGGAACCGTAAAAAGGCCGCGTTGCTGGCGTTTTTCCATAGGCTCCGCCCCC
CTGACGAGCATCACAAAAATCGACGCTCAAGTCAGAGGTGGCGAAACCCGACAGGACTATAAAGATACCA
GGCGTTTCCCCCTGGAAGCTCCCTCGTGCGCTCTCCTGTTCCGACCCTGCCGCTTACCGGATACCTGTCC
GCCTTTCTCCCTTCGGGAAGCGTGGCGCTTTCTCATAGCTCACGCTGTAGGTATCTCAGTTCGGTGTAGG
TCGTTCGCTCCAAGCTGGGCTGTGTGCACGAACCCCCCGTTCAGCCCGACCGCTGCGCCTTATCCGGTAA
CTATCGTCTTGAGTCCAACCCGGTAAGACACGACTTATCGCCACTGGCAGCAGCCACTGGTAACAGGATT
AGCAGAGCGAGGTATGTAGGCGGTGCTACAGAGTTCTTGAAGTGGTGGCCTAACTACGGCTACACTAGAA
GAACAGTATTTGGTATCTGCGCTCTGCTGAAGCCAGTTACCTTCGGAAAAAGAGTTGGTAGCTCTTGATC
CGGCAAACAAACCACCGCTGGTAGCGGTGGTTTTTTTGTTTGCAAGCAGCAGATTACGCGCAGAAAAAAA
GGATCTCAAGAAGATCCTTTGATCTTTTCTACGGGGTCTGACGCTCAGTGGAACGAAAACTCACGTTAAG
GGATTTTGGTCATGAGATTATCAAAAAGGATCTTCACCTAGATCCTTTTAAATTAAAAATGAAGTTTTAA
ATCAATCTAAAGTATATATGAGTAAACTTGGTCTGACAGTTACCAATGCTTAATCAGTGAGGCACCTATC
TCAGCGATCTGTCTATTTCGTTCATCCATAGTTGCCTGACTCCCCGTCGTGTAGATAACTACGATACGGG
AGGGCTTACCATCTGGCCCCAGTGCTGCAATGATACCGCGAGACCCACGCTCACCGGCTCCAGATTTATC
AGCAATAAACCAGCCAGCCGGAAGGGCCGAGCGCAGAAGTGGTCCTGCAACTTTATCCGCCTCCATCCAG
TCTATTAATTGTTGCCGGGAAGCTAGAGTAAGTAGTTCGCCAGTTAATAGTTTGCGCAACGTTGTTGCCA
TTGCTACAGGCATCGTGGTGTCACGCTCGTCGTTTGGTATGGCTTCATTCAGCTCCGGTTCCCAACGATC
AAGGCGAGTTACATGATCCCCCATGTTGTGCAAAAAAGCGGTTAGCTCCTTCGGTCCTCCGATCGTTGTC
AGAAGTAAGTTGGCCGCAGTGTTATCACTCATGGTTATGGCAGCACTGCATAATTCTCTTACTGTCATGC
CATCCGTAAGATGCTTTTCTGTGACTGGTGAGTACTCAACCAAGTCATTCTGAGAATAGTGTATGCGGCG
ACCGAGTTGCTCTTGCCCGGCGTCAATACGGGATAATACCGCGCCACATAGCAGAACTTTAAAAGTGCTC
ATCATTGGAAAACGTTCTTCGGGGCGAAAACTCTCAAGGATCTTACCGCTGTTGAGATCCAGTTCGATGT
AACCCACTCGTGCACCCAACTGATCTTCAGCATCTTTTACTTTCACCAGCGTTTCTGGGTGAGCAAAAAC
AGGAAGGCAAAATGCCGCAAAAAAGGGAATAAGGGCGACACGGAAATGTTGAATACTCATACTCTTCCTT
TTTCAATATTATTGAAGCATTTATCAGGGTTATTGTCTCATGAGCGGATACATATTTGAATGTATTTAGA
AAAATAAACAAATAGGGGTTCCGCGCACATTTCCCCGAAAAGTGCCACCTGACGTC
